Addgene plasmid #131609: pMXs-Runx1
Purpose: expression of mouse Runx1 in mammalian cells
Depositing lab: Kateri Moore & Filipe Pereira. Depositing organization: Icahn School of Medicine at Mount Sinai. Publication: Induction of a hemogenic program in mouse fibroblasts. Pereira CF, Chang B, Qiu J, Niu X, Papatsenko D, Hendry CE, Clark NR, Nomura-Kitabayashi A, Kovacic JC, Ma'ayan A, Schaniel C, Lemischka IR, Moore K. Cell Stem Cell. 2013 Aug 1;13(2):205-18. doi: 10.1016/j.stem.2013.05.024. Epub 2013 Jun 13. PubMed 23770078.
Backbone
  Vector backbone: pMXs
  Backbone size w/o insert (bp): 4600
  Total vector size (bp): 5900
  Vector type: Bacterial Expression, Retroviral
Growth in bacteria
  Bacterial resistance: Ampicillin, 100 μg/mL
  Growth temperature: 37°C
  Growth strain: NEB Stable
  Copy number: High Copy
Gene/Insert
  Gene/Insert name: Runx1
  Species: M. musculus (mouse)
  Insert size (bp): 1300
  Entrez Gene: Runx1 (a.k.a. AML1, CBF-alpha-2, Cbfa2, Pebp2a2, Pebpa2b)
  Cloning method: Restriction Enzyme; 5′ cloning site EcoRI (unknown if destroyed); 3′ cloning site HPA (unknown if destroyed)
  Sequencing primers: 5′ gacggcatcgcagcttggat
Terms and licenses: Academic/Nonprofit Terms; Industry Terms: Not Available to Industry
How to cite: pMXs-Runx1 was a gift from Kateri Moore & Filipe Pereira (Addgene plasmid # 131609 ; http://n2t.net/addgene:131609 ; RRID:Addgene_131609)
