[The description below was written by a language model from this plasmid's Addgene catalogue record and pLannotate feature annotations shown in this document.]
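Description:
pMXs-Runx1 is a Moloney murine leukemia virus (MMLV)-based retroviral vector built on the pMXs backbone for expressing mouse Runx1 (also known as AML1 or Cbfa2) in mammalian cells. It is propagated in E. coli as a high-copy plasmid through a ColE1/pUC-type origin and is selected with ampicillin via the β-lactamase gene and its native promoter. The catalogue lists a total size of about 5.9 kb, consistent with the 5,808-nt sequenced record. No mammalian selection marker or reporter is annotated.

The viral portion is flanked by MMLV long terminal repeats. Downstream of the 5′ LTR lie the MMLV packaging signal (with a short match to the MESV Ψ), a truncated gag segment lacking its start codon, and a pol-derived region carrying the splice acceptor. Together these elements promote efficient encapsidation of the genomic RNA and splicing of the transcript without producing viral proteins. No internal promoter is annotated, so Runx1 expression is presumably driven by the 5′ LTR, as is usual for pMXs vectors. The Runx1 coding sequence, recorded as a roughly 1.3 kb insert and annotated as a fragment match of about 1.16 kb to mouse RUNX1, sits just after the remnant of the multiple cloning site and was inserted by restriction cloning. No epitope tag is annotated. The 3′ LTR region is split by the annotation tool into a short "ΔU3" fragment match and an adjoining LTR, which probably represents one 3′ LTR rather than a true self-inactivating design. A short lacI fragment is a backbone remnant.

Because gag, pol and env are absent, the plasmid must be supplied to a packaging cell line to produce replication-defective virus for stable transduction of dividing cells. The associated publication concerns inducing a hemogenic program in mouse fibroblasts, which suggests its use in transcription factor-driven reprogramming.
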