Features (pLannotate 1.2.2; 13 found; start..end, strand, type, name):
      1..594     +  LTR            LTR: long terminal repeat from Moloney murine leukemia virus
    657..856     +  misc_feature   MMLV Ψ: packaging signal of Moloney murine leukemia virus (MMLV)
    908..996     +  misc_feature   MESV Ψ (fragment): packaging signal of murine embryonic stem cell virus
   1073..1489    +  CDS            gag (truncated): truncated Moloney murine leukemia virus (MMLV) gag gene lacking the start codon
   1499..1873    +  misc_feature   pol region: Moloney murine leukemia virus (MMLV) pol region containing the splice acceptor site
   1897..1921    +  misc_feature   MCS (fragment): multiple cloning site
   1928..3088    +  CDS            Runx1 (fragment): RUNX1_MOUSE - Also known as Aml1, Cbfa2, Pebp2ab. Experimental evidence at protein level: Swiss-Prot protein existence level 1. Isoform 4 shows higher binding activities for target genes and binds TCR-beta-E2 and RAG-1 target site with threefold higher affinity than other isoforms. It is less effective in the context of neutrophil terminal differentiation. From Mus musculus (Mouse).
   3170..3291    +  LTR            3' LTR (ΔU3) (fragment): self-inactivating 3' long terminal repeat (LTR) from Moloney murine leukemia virus
   3292..3761    +  LTR            LTR: long terminal repeat from Moloney murine leukemia virus
   3827..3879    -  CDS            lacI (fragment): lac repressor; lacI; The lac repressor binds to the lac operator to inhibit transcription in E. coli. This inhibition can be relieved by adding lactose or isopropyl-β-D-thiogalactopyranoside (IPTG).
   4062..4650    -  rep_origin     ori: high-copy-number ColE1/pMB1/pBR322/pUC origin of replication
   4814..5674    -  CDS            AmpR: β-lactamase; bla; confers resistance to ampicillin, carbenicillin, and related antibiotics
   5675..5779    -  promoter       AmpR promoter: bla
>Addgene plasmid #131609 | pMXs-Runx1 | addgene full sequence | sequence record 265956 | Addgene NGS Result
AATGAAAGACCCCACCTGTAGGTTTGGCAAGCTAGCTTAAGTAACGCCATTTTGCAAGGCATGGAAAAAT
ACATAACTGAGAATAGAAAAGTTCAGATCAAGGTCAGGAACAGATGGAACAGCTGAATATGGGCCAAACA
GGATATCTGTGGTAAGCAGTTCCTGCCCCGGCTCAGGGCCAAGAACAGATGGAACAGCTGAATATGGGCC
AAACAGGATATCTGTGGTAAGCAGTTCCTGCCCCGGCTCAGGGCCAAGAACAGATGGTCCCCAGATGCGG
TCCAGCCCTCAGCAGTTTCTAGAGAACCATCAGATGTTTCCAGGGTGCCCCAAGGACCTGAAATGACCCT
GTGCCTTATTTGAACTAACCAATCAGTTCGCTTCTCGCTTCTGTTCGCGCGCTTCTGCTCCCCGAGCTCA
ATAAAAGAGCCCACAACCCCTCACTCGGCGCGCCAGTCCTCCGATTGACTGAGTCGCCCGGGTACCCGTG
TATCCAATAAACCCTCTTGCAGTTGCATCCGACTTGTGGTCTCGCTGTTCCTTGGGAGGGTCTCCTCTGA
GTGATTGACTACCCGTCAGCGGGGGTCTTTCATTTGGGGGCTCGTCCGGGATCGGGAGACCCCTGCCCAG
GGACCACCGACCCACCACCGGGAGGTAAGCTGGCCAGCAACTTATCTGTGTCTGTCCGATTGTCTAGTGT
CTATGACTGATTTTATGCGCCTGCGTCGGTACTAGTTAGCTAACTAGCTCTGTATCTGGCGGACCCGTGG
TGGAACTGACGAGTTCGGAACACCCGGCCGCAACCCTGGGAGACGTCCCAGGGACTTCGGGGGCCGTTTT
TGTGGCCCGACCTGAGTCCAAAAATCCCGATCGTTTTGGACTCTTTGGTGCACCCCCCTAATAGGAGGGA
TATGTGGTTCTGGTAGGAGACGAGAACCTAAAACAGTTCCCGCCTCCGTCTGAATTTTTGCTTTCGGTTT
GGGACCGAAGCCGCGCCGCGCGTCTTGTCTGCTGCAGCATCGTTCTGTGTTGTCTCTGTCTGACTGTGTT
TCTGTATTTGTCTGAAAATTAGGGCCAGACTGTTACCACTCCCTTAAGTTTGACCTTAGGTCACTGGAAA
GATGTCGAGCGGATCGCTCACAACCAGTCGGTAGATGTCAAGAAGAGACGTTGGGTTACCTTCTGCTCTG
CAGAATGGCCAACCTTTAACGTCGGATGGCCGCGAGACGGCACCTTTAACCGAGACCTCATCACCCAGGT
TAAGATCAAGGTCTTTTCACCTGGCCCGCATGGACACCCAGACCAGGTCCCCTACATCGTGACCTGGGAA
GCCTTGGCTTTTGACCCCCCTCCCTGGGTCAAGCCCTTTGTACACCCTAAGCCTCCGCCTCCTCTTCCTC
CATCCGCCCCGTCTCTCCCCCTTGAACCTCCTCGTTCGACCCCGCCTCGATCCTCCCTTTATCCAGCCCT
CACTCCTTCTCTAGGCGCCCCCATATGGCCATATGAGATCTTATATGGGGCACCCCCGCCCCTTGTAAAC
TTCCCTGACCCTGACATGACAAGAGTTACTAACAGCCCCTCTCTCCAAGCTCACTTACAGGCTCTCTACT
TAGTCCAGCACGAAGTCTGGAGACCTCTGGCGGCAGCCTACCAAGAACAACTGGACCGACCGGTGGTACC
TCACCCTTACCGAGTCGGCGACACAGTGTGGGTCCGCCGACACCAGACTAAGAACCTAGAACCTCGCTGG
AAAGGACCTTACACAGTCCTGCTGACCACCCCCACCGCCCTCAAAGTAGACGGCATCGCAGCTTGGATAC
ACGCCGCCCACGTGAAGGCTGCCGACCCCGGGGGTGGACCATCCTCTAGACTGCCGGATCTAGCTAGTTA
ATTAAGGATCTCGAGCTCAAGCTTCGAATTCGCTAGCATGCGTATCCCCGTAGATGCCAGCACGAGCCGC
CGCTTCACGCCGCCTTCCACCGCGCTGAGCCCCGGCAAGATGAGCGAGGCGCTGCCGCTGGGCGCCCCGG
ATGGCGGCGCCGCCCTGGCCAGCAAGCTGAGGAGCGGCGACCGCAGCATGGTGGAGGTACTAGCTGACCA
CCCCGGCGAGCTAGTGCGCACCGACAGCCCCAACTTCCTCTGCTCCGTGCTACCCACTCACTGGCGCTGC
AACAAGACCCTGCCCATCGCTTTCAAGGTGGTGGCACTGGGGGACGTCCCGGATGGCACTCTGGTCACCG
TCATGGCAGGCAACGATGAAAACTACTCGGCAGAACTGAGAAATGCTACCGCGGCCATGAAGAACCAGGT
AGCGAGATTCAACGACCTCAGGTTTGTCGGGCGGAGCGGTAGAGGCAAGAGCTTCACTCTGACCATCACC
GTCTTTACAAATCCGCCACAAGTTGCCACCTACCATAGAGCCATCAAAATCACAGTGGACGGCCCCCGAG
AACCCCGAAATGCCAGGCAGATCCAGCCGTCCCCACCGTGGTCCTATGACCAGTCCTACCAGTACCTGGG
ATCCATCACCTCTTCCTCTGTCCACCCAGCGACACCCATTTCACCCGGCCGTGCCAGCGGCATGACCAGC
CTCTCTGCAGAACTTTCCAGTCGACTCTCAACGGCTCCGGACCTGACCGCCTTCGGCGACCCACGCCAGT
TCCCTACTCTGCCGTCCATCTCAGACCCGCGCATGCACTACCCAGGCGCCTTCACCTACTCGCCGCCGGT
CACGTCGGGCATCGGCATCGGCATGTCAGCCATGAGCTCGGCCTCTCGCTACCACACCTACCTGCCGCCG
CCCTACCCCGGCTCCTCACAGGCGCAGGCCGGGCCCTTCCAGACCGGCTCGCCCTCCTACCATCTATACT
ACGGCGCCTCGGCCGGTTCCTACCAGTTCTCCATGGTGGGCGGCGAGCGATCGCCCCCGCGCATCCTGCC
GCCCTGCACCAACGCATCCACCGGCGCCGCGCTGCTCAACCCCAGCCTCCCCAGCCAGAGCGACGTGGTG
GAGACCGAGGGCAGCCATAGCAACTCGCCCACCAACATGCCCCCCGCGCGCCTGGAGGAGGCCGTGTGGC
GGCCCTACTGAGCTAGCGTTAACGCGGCCGCCAGCACAGTGGTCGACGATAAAATAAAAGATTTTATTTA
GTCTCCAGAAAAAGGGGGGAATGAAAGACCCCACCTGTAGGTTTGGCAAGCTAGCTTAAGTAACGCCATT
TTGCAAGGCATGGAAAAATACATAACTGAGAATAGAGAAGTTCAGATCAAGGTCAGGAACAGATGGAACA
GCTGAATATGGGCCAAACAGGATATCTGTGGTAAGCAGTTCCTGCCCCGGCTCAGGGCCAAGAACAGATG
GAACAGCTGAATATGGGCCAAACAGGATATCTGTGGTAAGCAGTTCCTGCCCCGGCTCAGGGCCAAGAAC
AGATGGTCCCCAGATGCGGTCCAGCCCTCAGCAGTTTCTAGAGAACCATCAGATGTTTCCAGGGTGCCCC
AAGGACCTGAAATGACCCTGTGCCTTATTTGAACTAACCAATCAGTTCGCTTCTCGCTTCTGTTCGCGCG
CTTCTGCTCCCCGAGCTCAATAAAAGAGCCCACAACCCCTCACTCGGGGCGCCAGTCCTCCGATTGACTG
AGTCGCCCGGGTACCCGTGTATCCAATAAACCCTCTTGCAGTTGCATCCGACTTGTGGTCTCGCTGTTCC
TTGGGAGGGTCTCCTCTGAGTGATTGACTACCCGTCAGCGGGGGTCTTTCACATGCAGCATGTATCAAAA
TTAATTTGGTTTTTTTTCTTAAGTATTTACATTAAATGGCCATAGTTGCATTAATGAATCGGCCAACGCG
CGGGGAGAGGCGGTTTGCGTATTGGGCGCTCTTCCGCTTCCTCGCTCACTGACTCGCTGCGCTCGGTCGT
TCGGCTGCGGCGAGCGGTATCAGCTCACTCAAAGGCGGTAATACGGTTATCCACAGAATCAGGGGATAAC
GCAGGAAAGAACATGTGAGCAAAAGGCCAGCAAAAGGCCAGGAACCGTAAAAAGGCCGCGTTGCTGGCGT
TTTTCCATAGGCTCCGCCCCCCTGACGAGCATCACAAAAATCGACGCTCAAGTCAGAGGTGGCGAAACCC
GACAGGACTATAAAGATACCAGGCGTTTCCCCCTGGAAGCTCCCTCGTGCGCTCTCCTGTTCCGACCCTG
CCGCTTACCGGATACCTGTCCGCCTTTCTCCCTTCGGGAAGCGTGGCGCTTTCTCATAGCTCACGCTGTA
GGTATCTCAGTTCGGTGTAGGTCGTTCGCTCCAAGCTGGGCTGTGTGCACGAACCCCCCGTTCAGCCCGA
CCGCTGCGCCTTATCCGGTAACTATCGTCTTGAGTCCAACCCGGTAAGACACGACTTATCGCCACTGGCA
GCAGCCACTGGTAACAGGATTAGCAGAGCGAGGTATGTAGGCGGTGCTACAGAGTTCTTGAAGTGGTGGC
CTAACTACGGCTACACTAGAAGAACAGTATTTGGTATCTGCGCTCTGCTGAAGCCAGTTACCTTCGGAAA
AAGAGTTGGTAGCTCTTGATCCGGCAAACAAACCACCGCTGGTAGCGGTGGTTTTTTTGTTTGCAAGCAG
CAGATTACGCGCAGAAAAAAAGGATCTCAAGAAGATCCTTTGATCTTTTCTACGGGGTCTGACGCTCAGT
GGAACGAAAACTCACGTTAAGGGATTTTGGTCATGAGATTATCAAAAAGGATCTTCACCTAGATCCTTTT
GCGGCCGGCCGCAAATCAATCTAAAGTATATATGAGTAAACTTGGTCTGACAGTTACCAATGCTTAATCA
GTGAGGCACCTATCTCAGCGATCTGTCTATTTCGTTCATCCATAGTTGCCTGACTCCCCGTCGTGTAGAT
AACTACGATACGGGAGGGCTTACCATCTGGCCCCAGTGCTGCAATGATACCGCGAGACCCACGCTCACCG
GCTCCAGATTTATCAGCAATAAACCAGCCAGCCGGAAGGGCCGAGCGCAGAAGTGGTCCTGCAACTTTAT
CCGCCTCCATCCAGTCTATTAATTGTTGCCGGGAAGCTAGAGTAAGTAGTTCGCCAGTTAATAGTTTGCG
CAACGTTGTTGCCATTGCTACAGGCATCGTGGTGTCACGCTCGTCGTTTGGTATGGCTTCATTCAGCTCC
GGTTCCCAACGATCAAGGCGAGTTACATGATCCCCCATGTTGTGCAAAAAAGCGGTTAGCTCCTTCGGTC
CTCCGATCGTTGTCAGAAGTAAGTTGGCCGCAGTGTTATCACTCATGGTTATGGCAGCACTGCATAATTC
TCTTACTGTCATGCCATCCGTAAGATGCTTTTCTGTGACTGGTGAGTACTCAACCAAGTCATTCTGAGAA
TAGTGTATGCGGCGACCGAGTTGCTCTTGCCCGGCGTCAATACGGGATAATACCGCGCCACATAGCAGAA
CTTTAAAAGTGCTCATCATTGGAAAACGTTCTTCGGGGCGAAAACTCTCAAGGATCTTACCGCTGTTGAG
ATCCAGTTCGATGTAACCCACTCGTGCACCCAACTGATCTTCAGCATCTTTTACTTTCACCAGCGTTTCT
GGGTGAGCAAAAACAGGAAGGCAAAATGCCGCAAAAAAGGGAATAAGGGCGACACGGAAATGTTGAATAC
TCATACTCTTCCTTTTTCAATATTATTGAAGCATTTATCAGGGTTATTGTCTCATGAGCGGATACATATT
TGAATGTATTTAGAAAAATAAACAAATAGGGGTTCCGCGCACATTTCCCCGAAAAGTGCCACCTGCAT
